Addgene plasmid #191803: pET-28a(+)-His(6)-TEV-AtPCO5(wt)
Purpose: Full length wt AtPCO5 with Nt-His tag
Depositing lab: Emily Flashman. Depositing organization: University of Oxford. Publication: The plant cysteine oxidases from Arabidopsis thaliana are kinetically tailored to act as oxygen sensors. White MD, Kamps JJAG, East S, Taylor Kearney LJ, Flashman E. J Biol Chem. 2018 Jul 27;293(30):11786-11795. doi: 10.1074/jbc.RA118.003496. Epub 2018 May 30. PubMed 29848548.
Backbone
  Vector backbone: pET28a(+)
  Vector type: Bacterial Expression
Growth in bacteria
  Bacterial resistance: Kanamycin, 50 μg/mL
  Growth temperature: 37°C
  Growth strain: DH5alpha
  Copy number: Low Copy
Gene/Insert
  Gene/Insert name: AtPCO5
  Species: A. thaliana (mustard weed)
  Tag / fusion protein: 6xHis, TEV cleavage site (N terminal on insert)
  Cloning method: Unknown
Terms and licenses: Academic/Nonprofit Terms; Industry Terms: Not Available to Industry
How to cite: pET-28a(+)-His(6)-TEV-AtPCO5(wt) was a gift from Emily Flashman (Addgene plasmid # 191803 ; http://n2t.net/addgene:191803 ; RRID:Addgene_191803)
