[The description below was written by a language model from this plasmid's Addgene catalogue record and pLannotate feature annotations shown in this document.]
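Description:
pET-28a(+)-His(6)-TEV-AtPCO5(wt) is a bacterial expression plasmid of about 6.0 kb, built on the pET28a(+) backbone, for producing full-length wild-type plant cysteine oxidase 5 (PCO5) from Arabidopsis thaliana in E. coli. It replicates from a ColE1/pBR322-type origin and retains the rop gene and the bom mobility region, consistent with the low copy number listed in the record. Selection is by kanamycin through the aph(3')-Ia aminoglycoside phosphotransferase gene. An f1 phage origin is also present. The short hits annotated as tetracycline-resistance fragments and an AmpR promoter fragment appear to be backbone remnants rather than functional markers.

The AtPCO5 coding sequence sits in the standard pET expression cassette. A T7 promoter is followed by a lac operator and the T7 gene 10 ribosome binding site, with a T7 terminator downstream. The plasmid-borne lacI gene supplies the repressor, so transcription requires T7 RNA polymerase from the host and is induced with IPTG. An N-terminal hexahistidine tag precedes the insert for metal-affinity purification. According to the catalogue entry, a TEV protease cleavage site lies between tag and protein so the tag can be removed, although the feature table does not annotate this site separately. A second His-tag sequence from the backbone is annotated downstream of the PCO5 coding region; the record describes only an N-terminal tag and does not say whether this one is translated.

PCO5 oxidises N-terminal cysteine residues of substrates such as the group VII ethylene response factors, marking them for N-end rule degradation, and acts as an oxygen sensor. The construct is suited to making recombinant enzyme for purification and biochemical or kinetic characterisation.
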