Features (pLannotate 1.2.2; 20 found; start..end, strand, type, name):
    418..560     -  misc_feature   bom: basis of mobility region from pBR322
    662..853     -  CDS            rop: Rop protein, which maintains plasmids at low copy number; rop
    870..1250    +  CDS            YPB1_ECOLX: Protein predicted: Swiss-Prot protein existence level 4. From Escherichia coli.
   1322..1613    -  CDS            TcR (fragment): tetracycline efflux protein; tet; confers resistance to tetracycline
   1628..1649    -  protein_bind   CAP binding site: CAP binding activates transcription in the presence of cAMP. E. coli catabolite activator protein
   1662..2744    -  CDS            lacI: lac repressor; lacI; The lac repressor binds to the lac operator to inhibit transcription in E. coli. This inhibition can be relieved by adding lactose or isopropyl-β-D-thiogalactopyranoside (IPTG).
   2745..2822    -  promoter       lacI promoter: lacI
   2830..3109    -  CDS            TcR (fragment): tetracycline efflux protein; tet; confers resistance to tetracycline
   3131..3149    +  promoter       T7 promoter: promoter for bacteriophage T7 RNA polymerase
   3150..3174    +  protein_bind   lac operator: The lac repressor binds to the lac operator to inhibit transcription in E. coli. This inhibition can be relieved by adding lactose or isopropyl-β-D-thiogalactopyranoside (IPTG). lac repressor encoded by lacI
   3189..3211    +  RBS            RBS: efficient ribosome binding site from bacteriophage T7 gene 10 (Olins and Rangwala, 1989)
   3231..3248    +  CDS            9xHis (fragment): 9xHis affinity tag
   3301..4026    +  CDS            PCO5: PCO5_ARATH - Experimental evidence at protein level: Swiss-Prot protein existence level 1. Catalyzes the oxidation of N-terminal cysteine residues (N- Cys), thus preparing the protein for N-end rule pathway-mediated proteasomal degradation, upstream of the N-end rule enzymes ATE1, ATE2 and PRT6 (Probable) (PubMed:29848548, PubMed:33207269, PubMed:32868422). Controls the preparation of the group VII ethylene response factor (ERF-VII) proteins for degradation via the 26S proteasome N-end rule pathway (Probable) (PubMed:29848548, PubMed:33207269, PubMed:32868422). Acts as an oxygen sensor that co
   4037..4054    +  CDS            9xHis (fragment): 9xHis affinity tag
   4064..4113    +  CDS            SET1 (fragment): solubility-enhancement tag derived from T7 phage gene 10B
   4121..4168    +  terminator     T7 terminator: transcription terminator for bacteriophage T7 RNA polymerase
   4205..4660    +  rep_origin     f1 ori (sequence partly withheld): f1 bacteriophage origin of replication; arrow indicates direction of (+) strand synthesis
   4687..4744    +  promoter       AmpR promoter (fragment): bla
   4753..5568    -  CDS            KanR: aminoglycoside phosphotransferase; aph(3')-Ia; confers resistance to kanamycin in bacteria or G418 (Geneticin®) in eukaryotes
   5690..232     +  rep_origin     ori (across the origin): high-copy-number ColE1/pMB1/pBR322/pUC origin of replication
>Addgene plasmid #191803 | pET-28a(+)-His(6)-TEV-AtPCO5(wt) | addgene full sequence | sequence record 380005 | Addgene NGS Result
GACCTACACCGAACTGAGATACCTACAGCGTGAGCTATGAGAAAGCGCCACGCTTCCCGAAGGGAGAAAG
GCGGACAGGTATCCGGTAAGCGGCAGGGTCGGAACAGGAGAGCGCACGAGGGAGCTTCCAGGGGGAAACG
CCTGGTATCTTTATAGTCCTGTCGGGTTTCGCCACCTCTGACTTGAGCGTCGATTTTTGTGATGCTCGTC
AGGGGGGCGGAGCCTATGGAAAAACGCCAGCAACGCGGCCTTTTTACGGTTCCTGGCCTTTTGCTGGCCT
TTTGCTCACATGTTCTTTCCTGCGTTATCCCCTGATTCTGTGGATAACCGTATTACCGCCTTTGAGTGAG
CTGATACCGCTCGCCGCAGCCGAACGACCGAGCGCAGCGAGTCAGTGAGCGAGGAAGCGGAAGAGCGCCT
GATGCGGTATTTTCTCCTTACGCATCTGTGCGGTATTTCACACCGCATATATGGTGCACTCTCAGTACAA
TCTGCTCTGATGCCGCATAGTTAAGCCAGTATACACTCCGCTATCGCTACGTGACTGGGTCATGGCTGCG
CCCCGACACCCGCCAACACCCGCTGACGCGCCCTGACGGGCTTGTCTGCTCCCGGCATCCGCTTACAGAC
AAGCTGTGACCGTCTCCGGGAGCTGCATGTGTCAGAGGTTTTCACCGTCATCACCGAAACGCGCGAGGCA
GCTGCGGTAAAGCTCATCAGCGTGGTCGTGAAGCGATTCACAGATGTCTGCCTGTTCATCCGCGTCCAGC
TCGTTGAGTTTCTCCAGAAGCGTTAATGTCTGGCTTCTGATAAAGCGGGCCATGTTAAGGGCGGTTTTTT
CCTGTTTGGTCACTGATGCCTCCGTGTAAGGGGGATTTCTGTTCATGGGGGTAATGATACCGATGAAACG
AGAGAGGATGCTCACGATACGGGTTACTGATGATGAACATGCCCGGTTACTGGAACGTTGTGAGGGTAAA
CAACTGGCGGTATGGATGCGGCGGGACCAGAGAAAAATCACTCAGGGTCAATGCCAGCGCTTCGTTAATA
CAGATGTAGGTGTTCCACAGGGTAGCCAGCAGCATCCTGCGATGCAGATCCGGAACATAATGGTGCAGGG
CGCTGACTTCCGCGTTTCCAGACTTTACGAAACACGGAAACCGAAGACCATTCATGTTGTTGCTCAGGTC
GCAGACGTTTTGCAGCAGCAGTCGCTTCACGTTCGCTCGCGTATCGGTGATTCATTCTGCTAACCAGTAA
GGCAACCCCGCCAGCCTAGCCGGGTCCTCAACGACAGGAGCACGATCATGCGCACCCGTGGGGCCGCCAT
GCCGGCGATAATGGCCTGCTTCTCGCCGAAACGTTTGGTGGCGGGACCAGTGACGAAGGCTTGAGCGAGG
GCGTGCAAGATTCCGAATACCGCAAGCGACAGGCCGATCATCGTCGCGCTCCAGCGAAAGCGGTCCTCGC
CGAAAATGACCCAGAGCGCTGCCGGCACCTGTCCTACGAGTTGCATGATAAAGAAGACAGTCATAAGTGC
GGCGACGATAGTCATGCCCCGCGCCCACCGGAAGGAGCTGACTGGGTTGAAGGCTCTCAAGGGCATCGGT
CGAGATCCCGGTGCCTAATGAGTGAGCTAACTTACATTAATTGCGTTGCGCTCACTGCCCGCTTTCCAGT
CGGGAAACCTGTCGTGCCAGCTGCATTAATGAATCGGCCAACGCGCGGGGAGAGGCGGTTTGCGTATTGG
GCGCCAGGGTGGTTTTTCTTTTCACCAGTGAGACGGGCAACAGCTGATTGCCCTTCACCGCCTGGCCCTG
AGAGAGTTGCAGCAAGCGGTCCACGCTGGTTTGCCCCAGCAGGCGAAAATCCTGTTTGATGGTGGTTAAC
GGCGGGATATAACATGAGCTGTCTTCGGTATCGTCGTATCCCACTACCGAGATATCCGCACCAACGCGCA
GCCCGGACTCGGTAATGGCGCGCATTGCGCCCAGCGCCATCTGATCGTTGGCAACCAGCATCGCAGTGGG
AACGATGCCCTCATTCAGCATTTGCATGGTTTGTTGAAAACCGGACATGGCACTCCAGTCGCCTTCCCGT
TCCGCTATCGGCTGAATTTGATTGCGAGTGAGATATTTATGCCAGCCAGCCAGACGCAGACGCGCCGAGA
CAGAACTTAATGGGCCCGCTAACAGCGCGATTTGCTGGTGACCCAATGCGACCAGATGCTCCACGCCCAG
TCGCGTACCGTCTTCATGGGAGAAAATAATACTGTTGATGGGTGTCTGGTCAGAGACATCAAGAAATAAC
GCCGGAACATTAGTGCAGGCAGCTTCCACAGCAATGGCATCCTGGTCATCCAGCGGATAGTTAATGATCA
GCCCACTGACGCGTTGCGCGAGAAGATTGTGCACCGCCGCTTTACAGGCTTCGACGCCGCTTCGTTCTAC
CATCGACACCACCACGCTGGCACCCAGTTGATCGGCGCGAGATTTAATCGCCGCGACAATTTGCGACGGC
GCGTGCAGGGCCAGACTGGAGGTGGCAACGCCAATCAGCAACGACTGTTTGCCCGCCAGTTGTTGTGCCA
CGCGGTTGGGAATGTAATTCAGCTCCGCCATCGCCGCTTCCACTTTTTCCCGCGTTTTCGCAGAAACGTG
GCTGGCCTGGTTCACCACGCGGGAAACGGTCTGATAAGAGACACCGGCATACTCTGCGACATCGTATAAC
GTTACTGGTTTCACATTCACCACCCTGAATTGACTCTCTTCCGGGCGCTATCATGCCATACCGCGAAAGG
TTTTGCGCCATTCGATGGTGTCCGGGATCTCGACGCTCTCCCTTATGCGACTCCTGCATTAGGAAGCAGC
CCAGTAGTAGGTTGAGGCCGTTGAGCACCGCCGCCGCAAGGAATGGTGCATGCAAGGAGATGGCGCCCAA
CAGTCCCCCGGCCACGGGGCCTGCCACCATACCCACGCCGAAACAAGCGCTCATGAGCCCGAAGTGGCGA
GCCCGATCTTCCCCATCGGTGATGTCGGCGATATAGGCGCCAGCAACCGCACCTGTGGCGCCGGTGATGC
CGGCCACGATGCGTCCGGCGTAGAGGATCGAGATCTCGATCCCGCGAAATTAATACGACTCACTATAGGG
GAATTGTGAGCGGATAACAATTCCCCTCTAGAAATAATTTTGTTTAACTTTAAGAAGGAGATATACCCCA
TGGGCAGCAGCCACCACCACCACCACCATAGCAGCGGCGTTGACCTGGGCACCGAGAATCTGTATTTCCA
AAGCAATGCGATGCCGTATTTTATCCAACGTCTGTTCAACACCTGCAAGAGCAGCCTGAGCCCGAACGGT
CCGGTGAGCGAGGAAGCGCTGGACAAAGTGCGTAACGTTCTGGAGAAGATCAAACCGAGCGATGTGGGTC
TGGAGCAGGAAGCGCAACTGGTTCGTAACTGGCCGGGTCCGGGTAACGAGCGTAACGGCAACCACCACAG
CCTGCCGGCGATTAAGTACCTGCAGCTGCACGAATGCGACAGCTTCAGCATCGGTATCTTCTGCATGCCG
CCGGGCAGCATCATTCCGCTGCACAACCACCCGGGTATGACCGTGCTGAGCAAGCTGGTTTACGGCAGCA
TGCACGTGAAAAGCTATGACTGGGCGGAGCCGGATCAGAGCGAACTGGATGATCCGCTGCAAGCGCGTCC
GGCGAAGCTGGTTAAAGACATCGATATGACCAGCCCGAGCCCGGCGACCACCCTGTACCCGACCACCGGT
GGCAACATCCACTGCTTCAAGGCGATTACCCACTGCGCGATCTTTGACATTCTGAGCCCGCCGTACAGCA
GCACCCACGGCCGTCACTGCAACTATTTTCGTAAAAGCCCGATGCTGGATCTGCCGGGCGAGATCGAAGT
TATGAACGGCGAAGTGATTAGCAACGTTACCTGGCTGGAGGAATATCAACCGCCGGACAATTTCGTTATT
TGGCGTGTGCCGTATCGTGGCCCGGTGATTCGCAAGTAAACTCGAGCACCACCACCACCACCACTGAGAT
CCGGCTGCTAACAAAGCCCGAAAGGAAGCTGAGTTGGCTGCTGCCACCGCTGAGCAATAACTAGCATAAC
CCCTTGGGGCCTCTAAACGGGTCTTGAGGGGTTTTTTGCTGAAAGGAGGAACTATATCCGGATTGGCGAA
TGGG
[124 nt withheld, positions 4205-4328]
C
[91 nt withheld, positions 4330-4420]
A
[49 nt withheld, positions 4422-4470]
CCTTTGACGTTGGAGTCCACGTTCTTT
[37 nt withheld, positions 4498-4534]
ACCCTATCTCGGTCTATTCTTTTGATTTATAAGGGATTTTGCCGATTTCGGCCTATTGGTTAAAAAATGA
GCTGATTTAACAAAAATTTAACGCGAATTTTAACAAAATATTAACGTTTACAATTTCAGGTGGCACTTTT
CGGGGAAATGTGCGCGGAACCCCTATTTGTTTATTTTTCTAAATACATTCAAATATGTATCCGCTCATGA
ATTAATTCTTAGAAAAACTCATCGAGCATCAAATGAAACTGCAATTTATTCATATCAGGATTATCAATAC
CATATTTTTGAAAAAGCCGTTTCTGTAATGAAGGAGAAAACTCACCGAGGCAGTTCCATAGGATGGCAAG
ATCCTGGTATCGGTCTGCGATTCCGACTCGTCCAACATCAATACAACCTATTAATTTCCCCTCGTCAAAA
ATAAGGTTATCAAGTGAGAAATCACCATGAGTGACGACTGAATCCGGTGAGAATGGCAAAAGTTTATGCA
TTTCTTTCCAGACTTGTTCAACAGGCCAGCCATTACGCTCGTCATCAAAATCACTCGCATCAACCAAACC
GTTATTCATTCGTGATTGCGCCTGAGCGAGACGAAATACGCGATCGCTGTTAAAAGGACAATTACAAACA
GGAATCGAATGCAACCGGCGCAGGAACACTGCCAGCGCATCAACAATATTTTCACCTGAATCAGGATATT
CTTCTAATACCTGGAATGCTGTTTTCCCGGGGATCGCAGTGGTGAGTAACCATGCATCATCAGGAGTACG
GATAAAATGCTTGATGGTCGGAAGAGGCATAAATTCCGTCAGCCAGTTTAGTCTGACCATCTCATCTGTA
ACATCATTGGCAACGCTACCTTTGCCATGTTTCAGAAACAACTCTGGCGCATCGGGCTTCCCATACAATC
GATAGATTGTCGCACCTGATTGCCCGACATTATCGCGAGCCCATTTATACCCATATAAATCAGCATCCAT
GTTGGAATTTAATCGCGGCCTAGAGCAAGACGTTTCCCGTTGAATATGGCTCATAACACCCCTTGTATTA
CTGTTTATGTAAGCAGACAGTTTTATTGTTCATGACCAAAATCCCTTAACGTGAGTTTTCGTTCCACTGA
GCGTCAGACCCCGTAGAAAAGATCAAAGGATCTTCTTGAGATCCTTTTTTTCTGCGCGTAATCTGCTGCT
TGCAAACAAAAAAACCACCGCTACCAGCGGTGGTTTGTTTGCCGGATCAAGAGCTACCAACTCTTTTTCC
GAAGGTAACTGGCTTCAGCAGAGCGCAGATACCAAATACTGTCCTTCTAGTGTAGCCGTAGTTAGGCCAC
CACTTCAAGAACTCTGTAGCACCGCCTACATACCTCGCTCTGCTAATCCTGTTACCAGTGGCTGCTGCCA
GTGGCGATAAGTCGTGTCTTACCGGGTTGGACTCAAGACGATAGTTACCGGATAAGGCGCAGCGGTCGGG
CTGAACGGGGGGTTCGTGCACACAGCCCAGCTTGGAGCGAAC
